Addgene plasmid #158916: JGI_018093
Purpose: Hydrocarbon Structures for Fuels and Chemicals
Depositing lab: Joint Genome Institute.
Backbone
  Vector backbone: pET28b
  Vector type: Synthetic Biology
Growth in bacteria
  Bacterial resistance: Kanamycin, 50 μg/mL
  Growth temperature: 37°C
  Growth strain: Top10
  Copy number: High Copy
Gene/Insert
  Gene/Insert name: WP_091632192_1 (alt name: Batch220B_p050)
  Species: Synthetic
  Cloning method: Gibson Cloning
Terms and licenses: Academic/Nonprofit Terms; Industry Terms: Not Available to Industry
Depositor comments: pET28b_NdeIXhoI vector with WP_091632192_1 insert, JGI ICE Registry: https://registry.jgi.doe.gov/entry/18093
How to cite: JGI_018093 was a gift from Joint Genome Institute (Addgene plasmid # 158916 ; http://n2t.net/addgene:158916 ; RRID:Addgene_158916)
