[The description below was written by a language model from this plasmid's Addgene catalogue record and pLannotate feature annotations shown in this document.]
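Description:
JGI_018093 is a bacterial expression plasmid built on the pET28b backbone, carrying a synthetic insert named WP_091632192_1 that was placed into the NdeI/XhoI-opened vector by Gibson assembly. The insert name resembles a protein database accession, but the record does not state what the encoded protein is or which organism the sequence was modelled on. It lists the species only as synthetic and the purpose broadly as hydrocarbon structures for fuels and chemicals. The insert itself is not annotated in the feature table. It presumably occupies the unannotated stretch of roughly one kilobase between the thrombin site and the downstream His-tag sequence.

Expression follows the standard pET arrangement. A T7 promoter with an adjacent lac operator drives transcription, and the T7 gene 10 ribosome binding site supports translation. The plasmid-borne lacI gene, with its own promoter, keeps the system repressed until IPTG is added in a host that supplies T7 RNA polymerase. Upstream of the insert, a short His-tag match (labelled as a capTEV fragment) and a thrombin cleavage site would give an N-terminal, removable affinity tag. A second His-tag match lies downstream, before the T7 terminator, and whether it is translated depends on a stop codon in the insert, which the record does not indicate. The short SET1, TcR and AmpR promoter fragment hits are probably annotation matches to backbone sequence rather than functional parts.

The plasmid is selected with kanamycin through the aph(3')-Ia gene and replicates from a ColE1/pBR322-type origin accompanied by bom and rop. The catalogue lists it as high copy, although rop normally limits copy number. An f1 origin is also present. The plasmid appears to be one member of a large batch of synthesized genes intended for protein expression and enzyme characterization in E. coli.
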