Features (pLannotate 1.2.2; 20 found; start..end, strand, type, name):
      1..25      +  protein_bind   lac operator: The lac repressor binds to the lac operator to inhibit transcription in E. coli. This inhibition can be relieved by adding lactose or isopropyl-β-D-thiogalactopyranoside (IPTG). lac repressor encoded by lacI
     40..62      +  RBS            RBS: efficient ribosome binding site from bacteriophage T7 gene 10 (Olins and Rangwala, 1989)
     81..97      +  CDS            capTEV™ (fragment): composite tag for in vivo biotinylation, TEV protease cleavage, and 6xHis tagging
    108..125     +  CDS            thrombin site: thrombin recognition and cleavage site
   1158..1175    +  CDS            9xHis (fragment): 9xHis affinity tag
   1185..1234    +  CDS            SET1 (fragment): solubility-enhancement tag derived from T7 phage gene 10B
   1242..1289    +  terminator     T7 terminator: transcription terminator for bacteriophage T7 RNA polymerase
   1326..1754    +  rep_origin     f1 ori (sequence partly withheld): f1 bacteriophage origin of replication; arrow indicates direction of (+) strand synthesis
   1807..1864    +  promoter       AmpR promoter (fragment): bla
   1873..2688    -  CDS            KanR: aminoglycoside phosphotransferase; aph(3')-Ia; confers resistance to kanamycin in bacteria or G418 (Geneticin®) in eukaryotes
   2810..3398    +  rep_origin     ori: high-copy-number ColE1/pMB1/pBR322/pUC origin of replication
   3584..3723    -  misc_feature   bom: basis of mobility region from pBR322
   3825..4016    -  CDS            rop: Rop protein, which maintains plasmids at low copy number; rop
   4033..4413    +  CDS            YPB1_ECOLX: Protein predicted: Swiss-Prot protein existence level 4. From Escherichia coli.
   4485..4776    -  CDS            TcR (fragment): tetracycline efflux protein; tet; confers resistance to tetracycline
   4791..4812    -  protein_bind   CAP binding site: CAP binding activates transcription in the presence of cAMP. E. coli catabolite activator protein
   4825..5907    -  CDS            lacI: lac repressor; lacI; The lac repressor binds to the lac operator to inhibit transcription in E. coli. This inhibition can be relieved by adding lactose or isopropyl-β-D-thiogalactopyranoside (IPTG).
   5908..5985    -  promoter       lacI promoter: lacI
   5993..6272    -  CDS            TcR (fragment): tetracycline efflux protein; tet; confers resistance to tetracycline
   6294..6312    +  promoter       T7 promoter: promoter for bacteriophage T7 RNA polymerase
>Addgene plasmid #158916 | JGI_018093 | addgene full sequence | sequence record 316870 | Addgene NGS Result
GGAATTGTGAGCGGATAACAATTCCCCTCTAGAAATAATTTTGTTTAACTTTAAGAAGGAGATATACCAT
GGGCAGCAGCCATCATCATCATCATCACAGCAGCGGCCTGGTGCCGCGCGGCAGCCATATGACCCACGGT
AATGCAGAGTATCGATATACGAACACCGCCATACTCAGCGTAGCAGCATTAGAAGCACCTGTAATAGTCA
CATCTGATCAGTTTGACGAACAGCTGTCTGAAACCTTCAGACGATTACGCCTTCGTAGGGGGATGCTGCA
ACGTATTGCCGGCATCCAGGAACGTCGCTGGTGGCCGGAAGGTTTTGGTTTCGCGGACGCTGCCGCTATG
GCGGGGGCTAAAGCCCTTTCTGAGGCAGGTGTTGATGCACGTGACGTCGGCCTTCTGATTAACACTTCTG
TGTCTCGTGCACACTTAGAGCCTTCAACAGCAGTTGCTATTCATCATTCTCTGGAATTACCGCCGTCCGC
ACTGAATTTTGATATCGCCAACGCGTGTCTAGGTTTTGTCAATGGCATCCAAGTAGCTGCTAACATGATT
GATGCTGGTCAGATCAGATATGCATTAATTGTGGCAGGTGAAAGCAGTCGAGAGGCTCAGCAAGCCACAA
TCGAACGGCTGCGTTCGTTTGACAGTACTCTGGATGATGTACGGGAACAGTTTGCAACTCTGACCTTAGG
GAGTGGTGCTGCCGCAATGGTTTTGGCCACTGCTGATGCGCACAAACAGGGGCACCGTCTGGTCGGAGGT
GTCGGACGCGCAGCAACCCAGCATCATGATTTGTGCGTGGGCGATAATACAAGGATGCGGACGGATGCAA
AAGGTCTTCTTGATGCTGGCCTGGACCTGGCGGAGGCGACTTGGGCTCATGCCGGGTCGTGGGATTGGCA
GAATATGGATCTCTATGTTATGCATCAGGTTAGTGTAGCGCATACACATGGCGTTGTGAACCGGTTAGGC
CTTGACACCCGCAAAGTTCCGGAAACTTTTCCCCTGTTAGGCAACGTAGGACCCGCCTCTTTGCCATTAA
CCTTAGCGCACCATGCTGAGTCACTCAATAGCGGCGACCGAGTGTTATGTATGGGAGTTGGCAGCGGCCT
TAATACGTGTGCCCTGGAAGTTGTATGGTGACTCGAGCACCACCACCACCACCACTGAGATCCGGCTGCT
AACAAAGCCCGAAAGGAAGCTGAGTTGGCTGCTGCCACCGCTGAGCAATAACTAGCATAACCCCTTGGGG
CCTCTAAACGGGTCTTGAGGGGTTTTTTGCTGAAAGGAGGAACTATATCCGGATTGGCGAATGGG
[124 nt withheld, positions 1326-1449]
C
[91 nt withheld, positions 1451-1541]
A
[49 nt withheld, positions 1543-1591]
CCTTTGACGTTGGAGTCCACGTTCTTT
[37 nt withheld, positions 1619-1655]
ACCCTATCTCGGTCTATTCTTTTGATTTATAAGGGATTTTGCCGATTTCGGCCTATTGGTTAAAAAATGA
GCTGATTTAACAAAAATTTAACGCGAATTTTAACAAAATATTAACGCTTACAATTTAGGTGGCACTTTTC
GGGGAAATGTGCGCGGAACCCCTATTTGTTTATTTTTCTAAATACATTCAAATATGTATCCGCTCATGAA
TTAATTCTTAGAAAAACTCATCGAGCATCAAATGAAACTGCAATTTATTCATATCAGGATTATCAATACC
ATATTTTTGAAAAAGCCGTTTCTGTAATGAAGGAGAAAACTCACCGAGGCAGTTCCATAGGATGGCAAGA
TCCTGGTATCGGTCTGCGATTCCGACTCGTCCAACATCAATACAACCTATTAATTTCCCCTCGTCAAAAA
TAAGGTTATCAAGTGAGAAATCACCATGAGTGACGACTGAATCCGGTGAGAATGGCAAAAGTTTATGCAT
TTCTTTCCAGACTTGTTCAACAGGCCAGCCATTACGCTCGTCATCAAAATCACTCGCATCAACCAAACCG
TTATTCATTCGTGATTGCGCCTGAGCGAGACGAAATACGCGATCGCTGTTAAAAGGACAATTACAAACAG
GAATCGAATGCAACCGGCGCAGGAACACTGCCAGCGCATCAACAATATTTTCACCTGAATCAGGATATTC
TTCTAATACCTGGAATGCTGTTTTCCCGGGGATCGCAGTGGTGAGTAACCATGCATCATCAGGAGTACGG
ATAAAATGCTTGATGGTCGGAAGAGGCATAAATTCCGTCAGCCAGTTTAGTCTGACCATCTCATCTGTAA
CATCATTGGCAACGCTACCTTTGCCATGTTTCAGAAACAACTCTGGCGCATCGGGCTTCCCATACAATCG
ATAGATTGTCGCACCTGATTGCCCGACATTATCGCGAGCCCATTTATACCCATATAAATCAGCATCCATG
TTGGAATTTAATCGCGGCCTAGAGCAAGACGTTTCCCGTTGAATATGGCTCATAACACCCCTTGTATTAC
TGTTTATGTAAGCAGACAGTTTTATTGTTCATGACCAAAATCCCTTAACGTGAGTTTTCGTTCCACTGAG
CGTCAGACCCCGTAGAAAAGATCAAAGGATCTTCTTGAGATCCTTTTTTTCTGCGCGTAATCTGCTGCTT
GCAAACAAAAAAACCACCGCTACCAGCGGTGGTTTGTTTGCCGGATCAAGAGCTACCAACTCTTTTTCCG
AAGGTAACTGGCTTCAGCAGAGCGCAGATACCAAATACTGTCCTTCTAGTGTAGCCGTAGTTAGGCCACC
ACTTCAAGAACTCTGTAGCACCGCCTACATACCTCGCTCTGCTAATCCTGTTACCAGTGGCTGCTGCCAG
TGGCGATAAGTCGTGTCTTACCGGGTTGGACTCAAGACGATAGTTACCGGATAAGGCGCAGCGGTCGGGC
TGAACGGGGGGTTCGTGCACACAGCCCAGCTTGGAGCGAACGACCTACACCGAACTGAGATACCTACAGC
GTGAGCTATGAGAAAGCGCCACGCTTCCCGAAGGGAGAAAGGCGGACAGGTATCCGGTAAGCGGCAGGGT
CGGAACAGGAGAGCGCACGAGGGAGCTTCCAGGGGGAAACGCCTGGTATCTTTATAGTCCTGTCGGGTTT
CGCCACCTCTGACTTGAGCGTCGATTTTTGTGATGCTCGTCAGGGGGGCGGAGCCTATGGAAAAACGCCA
GCAACGCGGCCTTTTTACGGTTCCTGGCCTTTTGCTGGCCTTTTGCTCACATGTTCTTTCCTGCGTTATC
CCCTGATTCTGTGGATAACCGTATTACCGCCTTTGAGTGAGCTGATACCGCTCGCCGCAGCCGAACGACC
GAGCGCAGCGAGTCAGTGAGCGAGGAAGCGGAAGAGCGCCTGATGCGGTATTTTCTCCTTACGCATCTGT
GCGGTATTTCACACCGCAATGGTGCACTCTCAGTACAATCTGCTCTGATGCCGCATAGTTAAGCCAGTAT
ACACTCCGCTATCGCTACGTGACTGGGTCATGGCTGCGCCCCGACACCCGCCAACACCCGCTGACGCGCC
CTGACGGGCTTGTCTGCTCCCGGCATCCGCTTACAGACAAGCTGTGACCGTCTCCGGGAGCTGCATGTGT
CAGAGGTTTTCACCGTCATCACCGAAACGCGCGAGGCAGCTGCGGTAAAGCTCATCAGCGTGGTCGTGAA
GCGATTCACAGATGTCTGCCTGTTCATCCGCGTCCAGCTCGTTGAGTTTCTCCAGAAGCGTTAATGTCTG
GCTTCTGATAAAGCGGGCCATGTTAAGGGCGGTTTTTTCCTGTTTGGTCACTGATGCCTCCGTGTAAGGG
GGATTTCTGTTCATGGGGGTAATGATACCGATGAAACGAGAGAGGATGCTCACGATACGGGTTACTGATG
ATGAACATGCCCGGTTACTGGAACGTTGTGAGGGTAAACAACTGGCGGTATGGATGCGGCGGGACCAGAG
AAAAATCACTCAGGGTCAATGCCAGCGCTTCGTTAATACAGATGTAGGTGTTCCACAGGGTAGCCAGCAG
CATCCTGCGATGCAGATCCGGAACATAATGGTGCAGGGCGCTGACTTCCGCGTTTCCAGACTTTACGAAA
CACGGAAACCGAAGACCATTCATGTTGTTGCTCAGGTCGCAGACGTTTTGCAGCAGCAGTCGCTTCACGT
TCGCTCGCGTATCGGTGATTCATTCTGCTAACCAGTAAGGCAACCCCGCCAGCCTAGCCGGGTCCTCAAC
GACAGGAGCACGATCATGCGCACCCGTGGGGCCGCCATGCCGGCGATAATGGCCTGCTTCTCGCCGAAAC
GTTTGGTGGCGGGACCAGTGACGAAGGCTTGAGCGAGGGCGTGCAAGATTCCGAATACCGCAAGCGACAG
GCCGATCATCGTCGCGCTCCAGCGAAAGCGGTCCTCGCCGAAAATGACCCAGAGCGCTGCCGGCACCTGT
CCTACGAGTTGCATGATAAAGAAGACAGTCATAAGTGCGGCGACGATAGTCATGCCCCGCGCCCACCGGA
AGGAGCTGACTGGGTTGAAGGCTCTCAAGGGCATCGGTCGAGATCCCGGTGCCTAATGAGTGAGCTAACT
TACATTAATTGCGTTGCGCTCACTGCCCGCTTTCCAGTCGGGAAACCTGTCGTGCCAGCTGCATTAATGA
ATCGGCCAACGCGCGGGGAGAGGCGGTTTGCGTATTGGGCGCCAGGGTGGTTTTTCTTTTCACCAGTGAG
ACGGGCAACAGCTGATTGCCCTTCACCGCCTGGCCCTGAGAGAGTTGCAGCAAGCGGTCCACGCTGGTTT
GCCCCAGCAGGCGAAAATCCTGTTTGATGGTGGTTAACGGCGGGATATAACATGAGCTGTCTTCGGTATC
GTCGTATCCCACTACCGAGATATCCGCACCAACGCGCAGCCCGGACTCGGTAATGGCGCGCATTGCGCCC
AGCGCCATCTGATCGTTGGCAACCAGCATCGCAGTGGGAACGATGCCCTCATTCAGCATTTGCATGGTTT
GTTGAAAACCGGACATGGCACTCCAGTCGCCTTCCCGTTCCGCTATCGGCTGAATTTGATTGCGAGTGAG
ATATTTATGCCAGCCAGCCAGACGCAGACGCGCCGAGACAGAACTTAATGGGCCCGCTAACAGCGCGATT
TGCTGGTGACCCAATGCGACCAGATGCTCCACGCCCAGTCGCGTACCGTCTTCATGGGAGAAAATAATAC
TGTTGATGGGTGTCTGGTCAGAGACATCAAGAAATAACGCCGGAACATTAGTGCAGGCAGCTTCCACAGC
AATGGCATCCTGGTCATCCAGCGGATAGTTAATGATCAGCCCACTGACGCGTTGCGCGAGAAGATTGTGC
ACCGCCGCTTTACAGGCTTCGACGCCGCTTCGTTCTACCATCGACACCACCACGCTGGCACCCAGTTGAT
CGGCGCGAGATTTAATCGCCGCGACAATTTGCGACGGCGCGTGCAGGGCCAGACTGGAGGTGGCAACGCC
AATCAGCAACGACTGTTTGCCCGCCAGTTGTTGTGCCACGCGGTTGGGAATGTAATTCAGCTCCGCCATC
GCCGCTTCCACTTTTTCCCGCGTTTTCGCAGAAACGTGGCTGGCCTGGTTCACCACGCGGGAAACGGTCT
GATAAGAGACACCGGCATACTCTGCGACATCGTATAACGTTACTGGTTTCACATTCACCACCCTGAATTG
ACTCTCTTCCGGGCGCTATCATGCCATACCGCGAAAGGTTTTGCGCCATTCGATGGTGTCCGGGATCTCG
ACGCTCTCCCTTATGCGACTCCTGCATTAGGAAGCAGCCCAGTAGTAGGTTGAGGCCGTTGAGCACCGCC
GCCGCAAGGAATGGTGCATGCAAGGAGATGGCGCCCAACAGTCCCCCGGCCACGGGGCCTGCCACCATAC
CCACGCCGAAACAAGCGCTCATGAGCCCGAAGTGGCGAGCCCGATCTTCCCCATCGGTGATGTCGGCGAT
ATAGGCGCCAGCAACCGCACCTGTGGCGCCGGTGATGCCGGCCACGATGCGTCCGGCGTAGAGGATCGAG
ATCTCGATCCCGCGAAATTAATACGACTCACTATAGG
