>Addgene plasmid #158916 | JGI_018093 | depositor partial sequence | sequence record 306626 | gene insert with vector overlaps
CACAGCAGCGGCCTGGTGCCGCGCGGCAGCCATATGACCCACGGTAATGCAGAGTATCGATATACGAACA
CCGCCATACTCAGCGTAGCAGCATTAGAAGCACCTGTAATAGTCACATCTGATCAGTTTGACGAACAGCT
GTCTGAAACCTTCAGACGATTACGCCTTCGTAGGGGGATGCTGCAACGTATTGCCGGCATCCAGGAACGT
CGCTGGTGGCCGGAAGGTTTTGGTTTCGCGGACGCTGCCGCTATGGCGGGGGCTAAAGCCCTTTCTGAGG
CAGGTGTTGATGCACGTGACGTCGGCCTTCTGATTAACACTTCTGTGTCTCGTGCACACTTAGAGCCTTC
AACAGCAGTTGCTATTCATCATTCTCTGGAATTACCGCCGTCCGCACTGAATTTTGATATCGCCAACGCG
TGTCTAGGTTTTGTCAATGGCATCCAAGTAGCTGCTAACATGATTGATGCTGGTCAGATCAGATATGCAT
TAATTGTGGCAGGTGAAAGCAGTCGAGAGGCTCAGCAAGCCACAATCGAACGGCTGCGTTCGTTTGACAG
TACTCTGGATGATGTACGGGAACAGTTTGCAACTCTGACCTTAGGGAGTGGTGCTGCCGCAATGGTTTTG
GCCACTGCTGATGCGCACAAACAGGGGCACCGTCTGGTCGGAGGTGTCGGACGCGCAGCAACCCAGCATC
ATGATTTGTGCGTGGGCGATAATACAAGGATGCGGACGGATGCAAAAGGTCTTCTTGATGCTGGCCTGGA
CCTGGCGGAGGCGACTTGGGCTCATGCCGGGTCGTGGGATTGGCAGAATATGGATCTCTATGTTATGCAT
CAGGTTAGTGTAGCGCATACACATGGCGTTGTGAACCGGTTAGGCCTTGACACCCGCAAAGTTCCGGAAA
CTTTTCCCCTGTTAGGCAACGTAGGACCCGCCTCTTTGCCATTAACCTTAGCGCACCATGCTGAGTCACT
CAATAGCGGCGACCGAGTGTTATGTATGGGAGTTGGCAGCGGCCTTAATACGTGTGCCCTGGAAGTTGTA
TGGTGACTCGAGCACCACCACCACCACCACTGAGATCCG
